Addgene plasmid #56585: EYFP-Cx26-7
Depositing lab: Michael Davidson. Depositing organization: Florida State University, Tallahassee.
Backbone
  Vector backbone: EYFP
  Backbone size w/o insert (bp): 4750
  Vector type: Mammalian Expression
  Selectable markers: Neomycin (select with G418)
Growth in bacteria
  Bacterial resistance: Kanamycin, 50 μg/mL
  Growth temperature: 37°C
  Growth strain: DH5alpha
  Copy number: High Copy
Gene/Insert
  Gene/Insert name: Cx26 (alt names: Rat Beta-2 Connexin 26; NM_001004099.1)
  Species: R. norvegicus (rat)
  Promoter: CMV
  Tag / fusion protein: EYFP (C terminal on backbone)
  Cloning method: Unknown
  Sequencing primers: 5′ CMV-F; 3′ SV40pA-R
Terms and licenses: Academic/Nonprofit Terms; Industry Terms
Depositor comments: R. norvegicus (rat) Beta-2 Connexin 26. Excitation = 513; Emission = 527
How to cite: EYFP-Cx26-7 was a gift from Michael Davidson (Addgene plasmid # 56585 ; http://n2t.net/addgene:56585 ; RRID:Addgene_56585)
