[The description below was written by a language model from this plasmid's Addgene catalogue record.]
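Description:
EYFP-Cx26-7 is a mammalian expression plasmid built on an EYFP fusion backbone of about 4.75 kb (size without the insert). It encodes rat connexin 26, the beta-2 gap junction protein, joined to enhanced yellow fluorescent protein. The CMV promoter, a strong constitutive promoter widely used in cultured mammalian cells, drives expression. The EYFP tag is supplied by the backbone and sits at the C terminus of the connexin, so translation runs through Cx26 into the fluorophore. The "7" in the name may refer to the length of the linker between the two proteins, but the record does not say so. One of the listed sequencing primers anneals in an SV40 polyadenylation region, which suggests that an SV40 poly(A) signal lies downstream of the fusion. No feature table is provided to confirm this or to identify the origin of replication.

In bacteria the plasmid is maintained at high copy number under kanamycin selection. In mammalian cells a neomycin resistance marker permits G418 selection of stable transfectants. The cloning method is recorded as unknown.

The depositor lists an excitation peak of 513 nm and an emission peak of 527 nm for the fluorescent tag, values typical of EYFP. Connexins assemble into hemichannels that dock between adjacent cells to form gap junction plaques. A fluorescent Cx26 fusion of this kind is therefore generally used as a live-cell imaging marker for gap junctions, for following connexin trafficking and plaque assembly, or as a localisation reference in multicolour microscopy. The record itself does not state a specific intended application.
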