>Addgene plasmid #56585 | EYFP-Cx26-7 | depositor partial sequence | sequence record 87474 | insert sequence
GACGTCAGATCCGCTAGCGCTACCGGACTCAGATCTCGAGCTCAAGCTTCGAATTCGCGGCCGCACGCTC
CTCGGGACACAGTGCCAACCATCCAGAGGACAAGATGGATTGGGGCACACTACAGAGCATCCTCGGGGGT
GTCAACAAGCACTCCACCAGCATTGGGAAAATCTGGCTCACTGTCCTCTTCATCTTCCGCATCATGATCC
TCGTGGTGGCCGCGAAGGAGGTGTGGGGAGATGAGCAAGCCGATTTTGTTTGCAACACTCTCCAGCCTGG
CTGTAAGAATGTGTGCTACGACCACTACTTCCCCATCTCTCACATCCGGCTCTGGGCTCTGCAGCTGATC
ATGGTGTCCACGCCGGCCCTCCTGGTAGCTATGCACGTGGCCTACCGGAGACACGAAAAGAAACGGAAGT
TCATGAAGGGAGAGATAAAGAACGAGTTTAAGGACATCGAAGAGATCAAAACCCAGAAGGTCCGTATCGA
AGGGTCCCTGTGGTGGACCTACACCACCAGCATCTTCTTCCGGGTCATCTTCGAAGCTGTCTTCATGTAT
GTCTTTTACATCATGTACAATGGCTTCTTCATGCAGCGTCTGGTGAAGTGTAACGCCTGGCCTTGTCCCA
ATACAGTGGACTGCTTCATTTCCAGGCCCACAGAAAAGACTGTCTTCACGGTGTTCATGATCTCTGTGTC
TGGAATTTGCATCCTGCTAAACATCACAGAGCTGTGCTATCTGTTCATTAGGTATTGCTCAGGGAAGTCC
AAAAGACCAGTCGCGGATCCACCGGTCGCCACCATGGTGAGCAAGGGCGAGGAGCTGTTCACCGGGGTGG
TGCCCATCCTGGTCGAGCTGGACGGCGACGTAAACGGCCACAAGTTCAGCGTGTCCGGCGAGGGCGAGGG
CGATGCCACCTACGGCAAGCTGACCCTGAAGTTCATCTGCACCACCGGCAAGCTGCCCGTGCCCTGGCCC
ACCCTCGTGACCACCTTCGGCTACGGCCTGCAGTGCTTCGCCCGCTACCCCGACCACATGAAGCAGCACG
ACTTCTTCAAGTCCGCCATGCCCGAAGGCTACGTCCAGGAGCGCACCATCTTCTTCAAGGACGACGGCAA
CTACAAGACCCGCGCCGAGGTGAAGTTCGAGGGCGACACCCTGGTGAACCGCATCGAGCTGAAGGGCATC
GACTTCAAGGAGGACGGCAACATCCTGGGGCACAAGCTGGAGTACAACTACAACAGCCACAACGTCTATA
TCATGGCCGACAAGCAGAAGAACGGCATCAAGGTGAACTTCAAGATCCGCCACAACATCGAGGACGGCAG
CGTGCAGCTCGCCGACCACTACCAGCAGAACACCCCCATCGGCGACGGCCCCGTGCTGCTGCCCGACAAC
CACTACCTGAGCTACCAGTCCGCCCTGAGCAAAGACCCCAACGAGAAGCGCGATCACATGGTCCTGCTGG
AGTTCGTGACCGCCGCCGGGATCACTCTCGGCATGGACGAGCTGTACAAGTAAAGCGGCCGCGACTCTAG
ATCATAATCAGCCATACCACAT
